Addgene plasmid #143390: TFORF0181
Purpose: Lentiviral vector for overexpressing transcription factor ORFs with unique 24-bp barcodes. Barcodes facilitate identification of transcription factors in pooled screens.
Depositing lab: Feng Zhang. Depositing organization: Broad Institute. Publication: A transcription factor atlas of directed differentiation. Joung J, Ma S, Tay T, Geiger-Schuller KR, Kirchgatterer PC, Verdine VK, Guo B, Arias-Garcia MA, Allen WE, Singh A, Kuksenko O, Abudayyeh OO, Gootenberg JS, Fu Z, Macrae RK, Buenrostro JD, Regev A, Zhang F. Cell. 2023 Jan 5;186(1):209-229.e26. doi: 10.1016/j.cell.2022.11.026. PubMed 36608654.
Backbone
  Vector backbone: pLX_TRC317
  Backbone manufacturer: Broad Institute Genetic Perturbation Platform
  Backbone size w/o insert (bp): 8264
  Vector type: Mammalian Expression, Lentiviral
  Selectable markers: Puromycin
Growth in bacteria
  Bacterial resistance: Ampicillin, 100 μg/mL
  Growth temperature: 37°C
  Growth strain: NEB Stable
  Copy number: High Copy
Gene/Insert
  Gene/Insert name: ESX1
  Species: H. sapiens (human)
  Insert size (bp): 1322
  Entrez Gene: ESX1 (a.k.a. RP3-513M9.1, ESX1L, ESXR1)
  Promoter: EF1a
  Cloning method: Unknown
  Sequencing primers: 5′ GGGTGGAGACTGAAGTTAGGCCAG; 3′ CACATAGCGTAAAAGGAGCAACATAG
Terms and licenses: Academic/Nonprofit Terms; Industry Terms: Not Available to Industry
Depositor comments: NM_153448,ENST00000372588 . The transcription factor ORF portion of this plasmid was synthesized by Genewiz. Please test multiple small colonies in case of plasmid recombination. To make this collection available in a timely manner, a portion of this collection was not fully sequenced by Addgene. If an Addgene verified full plasmid sequence is not available, please contact us prior to placing an order to request the full sequence.
How to cite: TFORF0181 was a gift from Feng Zhang (Addgene plasmid # 143390 ; http://n2t.net/addgene:143390 ; RRID:Addgene_143390)
