[The description below was written by a language model from this plasmid's Addgene catalogue record and pLannotate feature annotations shown in this document.]
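Description:
TFORF0181 is a third-generation, self-inactivating lentiviral expression plasmid built on the pLX_TRC317 backbone. It carries the human transcription factor ESX1 as one member of a barcoded transcription factor ORF collection. It is propagated in E. coli through a high-copy ColE1/pUC-type origin with ampicillin selection (AmpR); an f1 origin and remnants of a lac/lacZα cloning region are also present. The depositor notes that the plasmid can recombine, which is a common concern with LTR-containing vectors, and that the ORF portion was made by gene synthesis.

The viral genome is transcribed in packaging cells from an RSV promoter fused to a truncated HIV-1 5' LTR. This is followed by the Ψ packaging signal with a gag fragment, and the RRE for Rev-dependent nuclear export. Downstream, an SV40 early promoter/origin region drives puromycin N-acetyltransferase for selection of transduced mammalian cells, and a cPPT/CTS element aids nuclear import of the reverse-transcribed genome. The strong constitutive EF-1α promoter then drives the ESX1 coding sequence, a homeobox protein annotated as a transcriptional repressor and cell-cycle regulator in spermatogenesis. A WPRE after the ORF enhances transcript expression, and the ΔU3 3' LTR inactivates LTR promoter activity after integration. An SV40 poly(A) signal lies beyond the LTR.

According to the catalogue entry, each construct in the series carries a unique 24-bp barcode that identifies the transcription factor in pooled overexpression screens. The barcode is not annotated in the feature table, though a short U6-derived fragment sits between the ORF and the WPRE. The construct is intended for stable ESX1 overexpression, for example in directed-differentiation screens.
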