Features (pLannotate 1.2.2; 31 found; start..end, strand, type, name):
      1..1179    +  promoter       EF-1α promoter: strong constitutive promoter for human elongation factor EF-1α
   1196..2413    +  CDS            ESX1: ESX1_HUMAN - Also known as ESX1L, ESX1R. Experimental evidence at protein level: Swiss-Prot protein existence level 1. May coordinately regulate cell cycle progression and transcription during spermatogenesis. Inhibits degradation of polyubiquitinated cyclin A and cyclin B1 and thereby arrests the cell cycle at early M phase. ESXR1-N acts as a transcriptional repressor. Binds to the sequence 5'-TAATGTTATTA-3' which is present within the first intron of the KRAS gene and inhibits its expression. ESXR1-C has the ability to inhibit cyclin turnover. From Homo sapiens (Human).
   2429..2482    +  promoter       U6 promoter (fragment): RNA polymerase III promoter for human U6 snRNA
   2524..3112    +  misc_feature   WPRE: woodchuck hepatitis virus posttranscriptional regulatory element
   3163..3182    +  misc_feature   cPPT/CTS (fragment): central polypurine tract and central termination sequence of HIV-1
   3184..3417    +  LTR            3' LTR (ΔU3): self-inactivating 3' long terminal repeat (LTR) from HIV-1
   3495..3616    +  polyA_signal   SV40 poly(A) signal: SV40 polyadenylation signal
   3656..3791    +  rep_origin     SV40 ori: SV40 origin of replication
   3812..3830    -  promoter       T7 promoter: promoter for bacteriophage T7 RNA polymerase
   3838..3993    +  CDS            lacZα (fragment): LacZα fragment of β-galactosidase; lacZ fragment
   3998..4426    +  rep_origin     f1 ori (sequence partly withheld): f1 bacteriophage origin of replication; arrow indicates direction of (+) strand synthesis
   4479..4583    +  promoter       AmpR promoter: bla
   4584..5444    +  CDS            AmpR: β-lactamase; bla; confers resistance to ampicillin, carbenicillin, and related antibiotics
   5615..6203    +  rep_origin     ori: high-copy-number ColE1/pMB1/pBR322/pUC origin of replication
   6386..6478    +  CDS            lacI (fragment): lac repressor; lacI; The lac repressor binds to the lac operator to inhibit transcription in E. coli. This inhibition can be relieved by adding lactose or isopropyl-β-D-thiogalactopyranoside (IPTG).
   6491..6512    +  protein_bind   CAP binding site: CAP binding activates transcription in the presence of cAMP. E. coli catabolite activator protein
   6527..6557    +  promoter       lac promoter: promoter for the E. coli lac operon
   6565..6581    +  protein_bind   lac operator: The lac repressor binds to the lac operator to inhibit transcription in E. coli. This inhibition can be relieved by adding lactose or isopropyl-β-D-thiogalactopyranoside (IPTG). lac repressor encoded by lacI
   6626..6644    +  promoter       T3 promoter: promoter for bacteriophage T3 RNA polymerase
   6672..6898    +  promoter       RSV promoter: Rous sarcoma virus enhancer/promoter
   6899..7079    +  LTR            5' LTR (truncated): truncated 5' long terminal repeat (LTR) from HIV-1
   7126..7251    +  misc_feature   HIV-1 Ψ: packaging signal of human immunodeficiency virus type 1
   7235..7598    +  CDS            HIV-1 gag (fragment): gag protein from human immunodeficiency virus 1; gag
   7744..7977    +  misc_feature   RRE: The Rev response element (RRE) of HIV-1 allows for Rev-dependent mRNA export from the nucleus to the cytoplasm.
   8354..8380    +  CDS            Rev (fragment): human immunodeficiency virus 1 (HIV-1) Rev protein; rev; enhances nuclear export of unspliced and incompletely spliced viral mRNAs
   8387..8410    +  promoter       SV40 promoter (fragment): SV40 early promoter
   8411..8482    +  promoter       SV40 promoter (fragment): SV40 enhancer and early promoter
   8506..8641    +  rep_origin     SV40 ori: SV40 origin of replication
   8687..9283    +  CDS            PuroR (fragment): puromycin N-acetyltransferase; pac from Streptomyces; confers resistance to puromycin
   9332..9449    +  misc_feature   cPPT/CTS: central polypurine tract and central termination sequence of HIV-1
   9514..9580    +  CDS            small t antigen (fragment): SV40 (simian virus 40) small t antigen
>Addgene plasmid #143390 | TFORF0181 | addgene full sequence | sequence record 338745 | Addgene NGS Result
GGCTCCGGTGCCCGTCAGTGGGCAGAGCGCACATCGCCCACAGTCCCCGAGAAGTTGGGGGGAGGGGTCG
GCAATTGAACCGGTGCCTAGAGAAGGTGGCGCGGGGTAAACTGGGAAAGTGATGTCGTGTACTGGCTCCG
CCTTTTTCCCGAGGGTGGGGGAGAACCGTATATAAGTGCAGTAGTCGCCGTGAACGTTCTTTTTCGCAAC
GGGTTTGCCGCCAGAACACAGGTAAGTGCCGTGTGTGGTTCCCGCGGGCCTGGCCTCTTTACGGGTTATG
GCCCTTGCGTGCCTTGAATTACTTCCACCTGGCTGCAGTACGTGATTCTTGATCCCGAGCTTCGGGTTGG
AAGTGGGTGGGAGAGTTCGAGGCCTTGCGCTTAAGGAGCCCCTTCGCCTCGTGCTTGAGTTGAGGCCTGG
CCTGGGCGCTGGGGCCGCCGCGTGCGAATCTGGTGGCACCTTCGCGCCTGTCTCGCTGCTTTCGATAAGT
CTCTAGCCATTTAAAATTTTTGATGACCTGCTGCGACGCTTTTTTTCTGGCAAGATAGTCTTGTAAATGC
GGGCCAAGATCTGCACACTGGTATTTCGGTTTTTGGGGCCGCGGGCGGCGACGGGGCCCGTGCGTCCCAG
CGCACATGTTCGGCGAGGCGGGGCCTGCGAGCGCGGCCACCGAGAATCGGACGGGGGTAGTCTCAAGCTG
GCCGGCCTGCTCTGGTGCCTGGCCTCGCGCCGCCGTGTATCGCCCCGCCCTGGGCGGCAAGGCTGGCCCG
GTCGGCACCAGTTGCGTGAGCGGAAAGATGGCCGCTTCCCGGCCCTGCTGCAGGGAGCTCAAAATGGAGG
ACGCGGCGCTCGGGAGAGCGGGCGGGTGAGTCACCCACACAAAGGAAAAGGGCCTTTCCGTCCTCAGCCG
TCGCTTCATGTGACTCCACGGAGTACCGGGCGCCGTCCAGGCACCTCGATTAGTTCTCGAGCTTTTGGAG
TACGTCGTCTTTAGGTTGGGGGGAGGGGTTTTATGCGATGGAGTTTCCCCACACTGAGTGGGTGGAGACT
GAAGTTAGGCCAGCTTGGCACTTGATGTAATTCTCCTTGGAATTTGCCCTTTTTGAGTTTGGATCTTGGT
TCATTCTCAAGCCTCAGACAGTGGTTCAAAGTTTTTTTCTTCCATTTCAGGTGTCGTGAGGCTAGCACCG
CCACCATGGAGTCTCTTCGCGGGTACACCCACAGTGATATTGGCTACCGCAGCCTGGCAGTCGGCGAGGA
CATCGAGGAAGTGAATGATGAGAAACTTACCGTGACCTCGCTGATGGCAAGGGGAGGAGAGGACGAGGAG
AATACACGGTCCAAACCTGAGTACGGAACAGAAGCGGAAAACAACGTTGGCACGGAAGGGTCCGTCCCCT
CGGACGACCAAGACCGTGAGGGTGGCGGCGGCCACGAGCCGGAGCAACAGCAGGAGGAGCCGCCCCTGAC
CAAGCCGGAGCAACAGCAGGAGGAGCCGCCCCTGCTCGAGCTGAAGCAAGAGCAGGAGGAGCCGCCCCAG
ACGACCGTGGAGGGGCCACAGCCGGCGGAGGGGCCACAAACCGCTGAGGGACCACAGCCCCCAGAGAGGA
AACGCCGCCGCCGCACCGCGTTCACGCAGTTTCAGCTGCAGGAGCTAGAGAACTTTTTCGATGAATCTCA
ATATCCCGACGTTGTGGCGCGAGAGAGACTTGCAGCACGCCTGAATTTGACTGAAGACAGAGTGCAGGTT
TGGTTTCAGAACAGAAGAGCCAAGTGGAAACGAAATCAGAGGGTGCTAATGTTGAGAAACACTGCTACTG
CTGACCTGGCCCACCCTTTGGACATGTTCTTGGGTGGGGCCTATTATGCTGCTCCTGCTCTGGATCCTGC
TTTGTGTGTTCATCTGGTGCCACAACTACCTAGACCACCTGTGCTGCCTGTGCCACCTATGCCACCCAGG
CCACCCATGGTCCCTATGCCACCCAGGCCACCCATAGCACCTATGCCACCCATGGCGCCTGTGCCACCCG
GCTCACGCATGGCGCCTGTGCCACCCGGGCCACGCATGGCGCCTGTGCCACCCTGGCCGCCCATGGCGCC
TGTGCCACCCTGGCCGCCCATGGCGCCTGTGCCAACCGGGCCGCCCATGGCGCCTGTGCCACCCGGGCCG
CCCATGGCGCGTGTGCCACCCGGGCCGCCCATGGCGCGTGTGCCACCCGGGCCGCCCATGGCGCCTCTGC
CACCCGGGCCGCCCATGGCGCCTCTGCCACCCGGGCCGCCCATGGCGCCTCTGCCACCCGGGCCGCCCAT
GGCGCCTCTGCCACCCAGGTCACATGTGCCTCACACTGGCCTGGCTCCTGTACACATCACATGGGCCCCT
GTCATCAACAGTTATTATGCATGTCCCTTTTTCTAGTAATGAACTAGTCCGTAACTTGAAAGTATTTCGA
TTTCTTGGCTTTATATATCTTGTGGAAAGGACGAGGCAGGGATACATTACACATGTGCACGCGTTAAGTC
GACAATCAACCTCTGGATTACAAAATTTGTGAAAGATTGACTGGTATTCTTAACTATGTTGCTCCTTTTA
CGCTATGTGGATACGCTGCTTTAATGCCTTTGTATCATGCTATTGCTTCCCGTATGGCTTTCATTTTCTC
CTCCTTGTATAAATCCTGGTTGCTGTCTCTTTATGAGGAGTTGTGGCCCGTTGTCAGGCAACGTGGCGTG
GTGTGCACTGTGTTTGCTGACGCAACCCCCACTGGTTGGGGCATTGCCACCACCTGTCAGCTCCTTTCCG
GGACTTTCGCTTTCCCCCTCCCTATTGCCACGGCGGAACTCATCGCCGCCTGCCTTGCCCGCTGCTGGAC
AGGGGCTCGGCTGTTGGGCACTGACAATTCCGTGGTGTTGTCGGGGAAATCATCGTCCTTTCCTTGGCTG
CTCGCCTGTGTTGCCACCTGGATTCTGCGCGGGACGTCCTTCTGCTACGTCCCTTCGGCCCTCAATCCAG
CGGACCTTCCTTCCCGCGGCCTGCTGCCGGCTCTGCGGCCTCTTCCGCGTCTTCGCCTTCGCCCTCAGAC
GAGTCGGATCTCCCTTTGGGCCGCCTCCCCGCGTCGACTTTAAGACCAATGACTTACAAGGCAGCTGTAG
ATCTTAGCCACTTTTTAAAAGAAAAGGGGGGACTGGAAGGGCTAATTCACTCCCAACGAAGACAAGATCT
GCTTTTTGCTTGTACTGGGTCTCTCTGGTTAGACCAGATCTGAGCCTGGGAGCTCTCTGGCTAACTAGGG
AACCCACTGCTTAAGCCTCAATAAAGCTTGCCTTGAGTGCTTCAAGTAGTGTGTGCCCGTCTGTTGTGTG
ACTCTGGTAACTAGAGATCCCTCAGACCCTTTTAGTCAGTGTGGAAAATCTCTAGCAGTACGTATAGTAG
TTCATGTCATCTTATTATTCAGTATTTATAACTTGCAAAGAAATGAATATCAGAGAGTGAGAGGAACTTG
TTTATTGCAGCTTATAATGGTTACAAATAAAGCAATAGCATCACAAATTTCACAAATAAAGCATTTTTTT
CACTGCATTCTAGTTGTGGTTTGTCCAAACTCATCAATGTATCTTATCATGTCTGGCTCTAGCTATCCCG
CCCCTAACTCCGCCCATCCCGCCCCTAACTCCGCCCAGTTCCGCCCATTCTCCGCCCCATGGCTGACTAA
TTTTTTTTATTTATGCAGAGGCCGAGGCCGCCTCGGCCTCTGAGCTATTCCAGAAGTAGTGAGGAGGCTT
TTTTGGAGGCCTAGGGACGTACCCAATTCGCCCTATAGTGAGTCGTATTACGCGCGCTCACTGGCCGTCG
TTTTACAACGTCGTGACTGGGAAAACCCTGGCGTTACCCAACTTAATCGCCTTGCAGCACATCCCCCTTT
CGCCAGCTGGCGTAATAGCGAAGAGGCCCGCACCGATCGCCCTTCCCAACAGTTGCGCAGCCTGAATGGC
GAATGGG
[124 nt withheld, positions 3998-4121]
C
[91 nt withheld, positions 4123-4213]
A
[49 nt withheld, positions 4215-4263]
CCTTTGACGTTGGAGTCCACGTTCTTT
[37 nt withheld, positions 4291-4327]
ACCCTATCTCGGTCTATTCTTTTGATTTATAAGGGATTTTGCCGATTTCGGCCTATTGGTTAAAAAATGA
GCTGATTTAACAAAAATTTAACGCGAATTTTAACAAAATATTAACGCTTACAATTTAGGTGGCACTTTTC
GGGGAAATGTGCGCGGAACCCCTATTTGTTTATTTTTCTAAATACATTCAAATATGTATCCGCTCATGAG
ACAATAACCCTGATAAATGCTTCAATAATATTGAAAAAGGAAGAGTATGAGTATTCAACATTTCCGTGTC
GCCCTTATTCCCTTTTTTGCGGCATTTTGCCTTCCTGTTTTTGCTCACCCAGAAACGCTGGTGAAAGTAA
AAGATGCTGAAGATCAGTTGGGTGCACGAGTGGGTTACATCGAACTGGATCTCAACAGCGGTAAGATCCT
TGAGAGTTTTCGCCCCGAAGAACGTTTTCCAATGATGAGCACTTTTAAAGTTCTGCTATGTGGCGCGGTA
TTATCCCGTATTGACGCCGGGCAAGAGCAACTCGGTCGCCGCATACACTATTCTCAGAATGACTTGGTTG
AGTACTCACCAGTCACAGAAAAGCATCTTACGGATGGCATGACAGTAAGAGAATTATGCAGTGCTGCCAT
AACCATGAGTGATAACACTGCGGCCAACTTACTTCTGACAACGATCGGAGGACCGAAGGAGCTAACCGCT
TTTTTGCACAACATGGGGGATCATGTAACTCGCCTTGATCGTTGGGAACCGGAGCTGAATGAAGCCATAC
CAAACGACGAGCGTGACACCACGATGCCTGTAGCAATGGCAACAACGTTGCGCAAACTATTAACTGGCGA
ACTACTTACTCTAGCTTCCCGGCAACAATTAATAGACTGGATGGAGGCGGATAAAGTTGCAGGACCACTT
CTGCGCTCGGCCCTTCCGGCTGGCTGGTTTATTGCTGATAAATCTGGAGCCGGTGAGCGTGGGTCTCGCG
GTATCATTGCAGCACTGGGGCCAGATGGTAAGCCCTCCCGTATCGTAGTTATCTACACGACGGGGAGTCA
GGCAACTATGGATGAACGAAATAGACAGATCGCTGAGATAGGTGCCTCACTGATTAAGCATTGGTAACTG
TCAGACCAAGTTTACTCATATATACTTTAGATTGATTTAAAACTTCATTTTTAATTTAAAAGGATCTAGG
TGAAGATCCTTTTTGATAATCTCATGACCAAAATCCCTTAACGTGAGTTTTCGTTCCACTGAGCGTCAGA
CCCCGTAGAAAAGATCAAAGGATCTTCTTGAGATCCTTTTTTTCTGCGCGTAATCTGCTGCTTGCAAACA
AAAAAACCACCGCTACCAGCGGTGGTTTGTTTGCCGGATCAAGAGCTACCAACTCTTTTTCCGAAGGTAA
CTGGCTTCAGCAGAGCGCAGATACCAAATACTGTTCTTCTAGTGTAGCCGTAGTTAGGCCACCACTTCAA
GAACTCTGTAGCACCGCCTACATACCTCGCTCTGCTAATCCTGTTACCAGTGGCTGCTGCCAGTGGCGAT
AAGTCGTGTCTTACCGGGTTGGACTCAAGACGATAGTTACCGGATAAGGCGCAGCGGTCGGGCTGAACGG
GGGGTTCGTGCACACAGCCCAGCTTGGAGCGAACGACCTACACCGAACTGAGATACCTACAGCGTGAGCT
ATGAGAAAGCGCCACGCTTCCCGAAGGGAGAAAGGCGGACAGGTATCCGGTAAGCGGCAGGGTCGGAACA
GGAGAGCGCACGAGGGAGCTTCCAGGGGGAAACGCCTGGTATCTTTATAGTCCTGTCGGGTTTCGCCACC
TCTGACTTGAGCGTCGATTTTTGTGATGCTCGTCAGGGGGGCGGAGCCTATGGAAAAACGCCAGCAACGC
GGCCTTTTTACGGTTCCTGGCCTTTTGCTGGCCTTTTGCTCACATGTTCTTTCCTGCGTTATCCCCTGAT
TCTGTGGATAACCGTATTACCGCCTTTGAGTGAGCTGATACCGCTCGCCGCAGCCGAACGACCGAGCGCA
GCGAGTCAGTGAGCGAGGAAGCGGAAGAGCGCCCAATACGCAAACCGCCTCTCCCCGCGCGTTGGCCGAT
TCATTAATGCAGCTGGCACGACAGGTTTCCCGACTGGAAAGCGGGCAGTGAGCGCAACGCAATTAATGTG
AGTTAGCTCACTCATTAGGCACCCCAGGCTTTACACTTTATGCTTCCGGCTCGTATGTTGTGTGGAATTG
TGAGCGGATAACAATTTCACACAGGAAACAGCTATGACCATGATTACGCCAAGCGCGCAATTAACCCTCA
CTAAAGGGAACAAAAGCTGGAGCTGCAAGCTTAATGTAGTCTTATGCAATACTCTTGTAGTCTTGCAACA
TGGTAACGATGAGTTAGCAACATGCCTTACAAGGAGAGAAAAAGCACCGTGCATGCCGATTGGTGGAAGT
AAGGTGGTACGATCGTGCCTTATTAGGAAGGCAACAGACGGGTCTGACATGGATTGGACGAACCACTGAA
TTGCCGCATTGCAGAGATATTGTATTTAAGTGCCTAGCTCGATACATAAACGGGTCTCTCTGGTTAGACC
AGATCTGAGCCTGGGAGCTCTCTGGCTAACTAGGGAACCCACTGCTTAAGCCTCAATAAAGCTTGCCTTG
AGTGCTTCAAGTAGTGTGTGCCCGTCTGTTGTGTGACTCTGGTAACTAGAGATCCCTCAGACCCTTTTAG
TCAGTGTGGAAAATCTCTAGCAGTGGCGCCCGAACAGGGACTTGAAAGCGAAAGGGAAACCAGAGGAGCT
CTCTCGACGCAGGACTCGGCTTGCTGAAGCGCGCACGGCAAGAGGCGAGGGGCGGCGACTGGTGAGTACG
CCAAAAATTTTGACTAGCGGAGGCTAGAAGGAGAGAGATGGGTGCGAGAGCGTCAGTATTAAGCGGGGGA
GAATTAGATCGCGATGGGAAAAAATTCGGTTAAGGCCAGGGGGAAAGAAAAAATATAAATTAAAACATAT
AGTATGGGCAAGCAGGGAGCTAGAACGATTCGCAGTTAATCCTGGCCTGTTAGAAACATCAGAAGGCTGT
AGACAAATACTGGGACAGCTACAACCATCCCTTCAGACAGGATCAGAAGAACTTAGATCATTATATAATA
CAGTAGCAACCCTCTATTGTGTGCATCAAAGGATAGAGATAAAAGACACCAAGGAAGCTTTAGACAAGAT
AGAGGAAGAGCAAAACAAAAGTAAGACCACCGCACAGCAAGCGGCCGCTGATCTTCAGACCTGGAGGAGG
AGATATGAGGGACAATTGGAGAAGTGAATTATATAAATATAAAGTAGTAAAAATTGAACCATTAGGAGTA
GCACCCACCAAGGCAAAGAGAAGAGTGGTGCAGAGAGAAAAAAGAGCAGTGGGAATAGGAGCTTTGTTCC
TTGGGTTCTTGGGAGCAGCAGGAAGCACTATGGGCGCAGCGTCAATGACGCTGACGGTACAGGCCAGACA
ATTATTGTCTGGTATAGTGCAGCAGCAGAACAATTTGCTGAGGGCTATTGAGGCGCAACAGCATCTGTTG
CAACTCACAGTCTGGGGCATCAAGCAGCTCCAGGCAAGAATCCTGGCTGTGGAAAGATACCTAAAGGATC
AACAGCTCCTGGGGATTTGGGGTTGCTCTGGAAAACTCATTTGCACCACTGCTGTGCCTTGGAATGCTAG
TTGGAGTAATAAATCTCTGGAACAGATTTGGAATCACACGACCTGGATGGAGTGGGACAGAGAAATTAAC
AATTACACAAGCTTAATACACTCCTTAATTGAAGAATCGCAAAACCAGCAAGAAAAGAATGAACAAGAAT
TATTGGAATTAGATAAATGGGCAAGTTTGTGGAATTGGTTTAACATAACAAATTGGCTGTGGTATATAAA
ATTATTCATAATGATAGTAGGAGGCTTGGTAGGTTTAAGAATAGTTTTTGCTGTACTTTCTATAGTGAAT
AGAGTTAGGCAGGGATATTCACCATTATCGTTTCAGACCCACCTCCCAACCCCGAGGGGACCCATGCATT
GCATCTCAATTAGTCAGCAACCAGGTGTGGAAAGTCCCCAGGCTCCCCAGCAGGCAGAAGTATGCAAAGC
ATGCGTCTCAATTAGTCAGCAACCATAGTCCCGCCCCTAACTCCGCCCATCCCGCCCCTAACTCCGCCCA
GTTCCGCCCATTCTCCGCCCCATGGCTGACTAATTTTTTTTATTTATGCAGAGGCCGAGGCCGCCTCGGC
CTCTGAGCTATTCCAGAAGTAGTGAGGAGGCTTTTTTGGAGGCCTAGGCTTTTGCAAAAAGCTTTCTAGA
GGTACCACCGGAGCTTACCATGACCGAGTACAAGCCCACGGTGCGCCTCGCCACCCGCGACGACGTCCCC
AGGGCCGTACGCACCCTCGCCGCCGCGTTCGCCGACTACCCCGCCACGCGCCACACCGTCGATCCGGACC
GCCACATCGAGCGGGTCACCGAGCTGCAAGAACTCTTCCTCACGCGCGTCGGGCTCGACATCGGCAAGGT
GTGGGTCGCGGACGACGGCGCCGCCGTGGCGGTCTGGACCACGCCGGAGAGCGTCGAAGCGGGGGCGGTG
TTCGCCGAGATCGGCCCGCGCATGGCCGAGTTGAGCGGTTCCCGGCTGGCCGCGCAGCAACAGATGGAAG
GCCTCCTGGCGCCGCACCGGCCCAAGGAGCCCGCGTGGTTCCTGGCCACCGTCGGCGTCTCGCCCGACCA
CCAGGGCAAGGGTCTGGGCAGCGCCGTCGTGCTCCCCGGAGTGGAGGCGGCCGAGCGCGCCGGGGTGCCC
GCCTTCCTGGAGACCTCCGCGCCCCGCAACCTCCCCTTCTACGAGCGGCTCGGCTTCACCGTCACCGCCG
ACGTCGAGGTGCCCGAAGGACCGCGCACCTGGTGCATGACCCGCAAGCCCGGTGCCAGTTAACGAATTCT
AGATCTTGAGACAAATGGCAGTATTCATCCACAATTTTAAAAGAAAAGGGGGGATTGGGGGGTACAGTGC
AGGGGAAAGAATAGTAGACATAATAGCAACAGACATACAAACTAAAGAATTACAAAAACAAATTACAAAA
ATTCAAAATTTTCGGGTTTATTACAGGGACAGCAGAGATCCACTTTGGCGCCGGCTCGAGGCCTGCAGGT
GCAAAGATGGATAAAGTTTTAAACAGAGAGGAATCTTTGCAGCTAATGGACCTTCTAGGTCTTGAAAGGA
GTGGGAATT
