>Addgene plasmid #143390 | TFORF0181 | depositor partial sequence | sequence record 282308 | Insert
ACCGCCACCATGGAGTCTCTTCGCGGGTACACCCACAGTGATATTGGCTACCGCAGCCTGGCAGTCGGCG
AGGACATCGAGGAAGTGAATGATGAGAAACTTACCGTGACCTCGCTGATGGCAAGGGGAGGAGAGGACGA
GGAGAATACACGGTCCAAACCTGAGTACGGAACAGAAGCGGAAAACAACGTTGGCACGGAAGGGTCCGTC
CCCTCGGACGACCAAGACCGTGAGGGTGGCGGCGGCCACGAGCCGGAGCAACAGCAGGAGGAGCCGCCCC
TGACCAAGCCGGAGCAACAGCAGGAGGAGCCGCCCCTGCTCGAGCTGAAGCAAGAGCAGGAGGAGCCGCC
CCAGACGACCGTGGAGGGGCCACAGCCGGCGGAGGGGCCACAAACCGCTGAGGGACCACAGCCCCCAGAG
AGGAAACGCCGCCGCCGCACCGCGTTCACGCAGTTTCAGCTGCAGGAGCTAGAGAACTTTTTCGATGAAT
CTCAATATCCCGACGTTGTGGCGCGAGAGAGACTTGCAGCACGCCTGAATTTGACTGAAGACAGAGTGCA
GGTTTGGTTTCAGAACAGAAGAGCCAAGTGGAAACGAAATCAGAGGGTGCTAATGTTGAGAAACACTGCT
ACTGCTGACCTGGCCCACCCTTTGGACATGTTCTTGGGTGGGGCCTATTATGCTGCTCCTGCTCTGGATC
CTGCTTTGTGTGTTCATCTGGTGCCACAACTACCTAGACCACCTGTGCTGCCTGTGCCACCTATGCCACC
CAGGCCACCCATGGTCCCTATGCCACCCAGGCCACCCATAGCACCTATGCCACCCATGGCGCCTGTGCCA
CCCGGCTCACGCATGGCGCCTGTGCCACCCGGGCCACGCATGGCGCCTGTGCCACCCTGGCCGCCCATGG
CGCCTGTGCCACCCTGGCCGCCCATGGCGCCTGTGCCAACCGGGCCGCCCATGGCGCCTGTGCCACCCGG
GCCGCCCATGGCGCGTGTGCCACCCGGGCCGCCCATGGCGCGTGTGCCACCCGGGCCGCCCATGGCGCCT
CTGCCACCCGGGCCGCCCATGGCGCCTCTGCCACCCGGGCCGCCCATGGCGCCTCTGCCACCCGGGCCGC
CCATGGCGCCTCTGCCACCCAGGTCACATGTGCCTCACACTGGCCTGGCTCCTGTACACATCACATGGGC
CCCTGTCATCAACAGTTATTATGCATGTCCCTTTTTCTAGTAATGAACTAGTCCGTAACTTGAAAGTATT
TCGATTTCTTGGCTTTATATATCTTGTGGAAAGGACGAGGCAGGGATACATTACACATGTGC
