>Addgene plasmid #143390 | TFORF0181 | depositor partial sequence | sequence record 282309 | Barcode
GGCAGGGATACATTACACATGTGC
